>Addgene plasmid #45037 | ZNF668-Flag-D8 | addgene partial sequence | sequence record 64939 | CMV-F 5'-CGCAAATGGGCGGTAGGCGTG-3'
CAGAGCTCGTTTAGTGAACCGTCAGAATTAACCATGGACTACAAAGACCATGACGGTGATTATAAAGATC
ATGACATCGATTACAAGGATGACGATGACAAGCTTGGGATGGAAGTGGAGGCTGCAGAGGCCCGGTCCCC
AGCCCCCGGCTACAAGCGCTCGGGCCGCCGCTACAAGTGCCTGTCCTGTACCAAGACATTTCCAAACGCG
CCCAGGGCAGCGCGCCACGCTGCCACACATGGGCCGGCAGACTGCTCTGAAGAGGTGGCCGAGGTGAAGC
CAAAGCCAGAGACAGAAGCTAAGGCAGAGGAAGCCAGTGGGGAGAAGGTGTCAGGCTCCGCGGCCAAGCC
TAGGCCCTATGCGTGTCCGCTATGCCCCAAGGCCTACAAGACGGCACCCGAGCTGCGCAGCCACGGGCGC
AGCCACACGGGGGAGAAGCCCTTTCCGTGCCCCGAGTGCGGCCGCCGCTTCATGCAGCCCGTGTGCCTGC
GCGTGCACCTGGCCTCGCACGCTGGCGAACTGCCCTTCCGCTGTGCGCACTGCCCGAAGGCCTATGGCGC
GCTCTCCAAGCTCAAGATCCACCAGCGTGGCCACACAGGCGAGCGGCCTTACGCCTGCGCCGACTGCGGC
AAGAGCTTTGCTGACCCTTCAGTGTTCCGCAAGCACCGGCGTACTCACTGACCGGAATTCATCGATAGAT
CTGATATCGGTACCAGTCGACTCTAGAGGATCCCGGGTGGCATCCCTGTGACCCCTCCCCAGTGCCTCTC
CTGGCCCTGGAAGTTGCCACTCCAGTGCCCACCAGCCTTGTCCTAATAAAATTAAGTTGC
