[The description below was written by a language model from this plasmid's Addgene catalogue record.]
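Description:
ZNF668-Flag-D8 is a mammalian expression plasmid built on the commercial p3XFLAG-CMV backbone. It carries a truncated form of human ZNF668, a zinc finger protein. The insert, called "Deletion8", is about 570 bp and encodes only amino acids 1–190, so it is an N-terminal fragment rather than the full-length protein. A FLAG epitope is fused to the N-terminus of the fragment. As the backbone name indicates, expression is expected to come from the strong constitutive CMV promoter and the tag to be the triple-FLAG version, although the record supplies no feature table to confirm the individual elements. The complete plasmid is roughly 7 kb. It is maintained in E. coli as a high-copy plasmid under ampicillin selection. It also carries a neomycin resistance marker, which allows G418 selection of stably transfected mammalian cells.

The name and the defined residue boundaries suggest that this construct is one of a series of ZNF668 deletion mutants. Such series are typically used to map which regions of a protein are needed for an interaction or activity. The FLAG tag allows the fragment to be detected by western blot or immunofluorescence and to be pulled down by anti-FLAG immunoprecipitation without a ZNF668-specific antibody. The associated study examined ZNF668 as a breast cancer tumor suppressor that regulates p53 stability and function. A likely use is therefore domain mapping of ZNF668's interactions or functional contributions in the p53 pathway in transfected mammalian cells, though the record does not state the specific experiment for this fragment.
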