Addgene plasmid #45037: ZNF668-Flag-D8
Depositing lab: Shiaw-Yih Lin. Depositing organization: University of Texas MD Anderson Cancer Center. Publication: ZNF668 functions as a tumor suppressor by regulating p53 stability and function in breast cancer. Hu R, Peng G, Dai H, Breuer EK, Stemke-Hale K, Li K, Gonzalez-Angulo AM, Mills GB, Lin SY. Cancer Res. 2011 Oct 15;71(20):6524-34. doi: 10.1158/0008-5472.CAN-11-0853. Epub 2011 Aug 18. PubMed 21852383.
Backbone
  Vector backbone: p3XFLAG-CMV
  Backbone manufacturer: sigma
  Backbone size w/o insert (bp): 6400
  Total vector size (bp): 6970
  Vector type: Mammalian Expression
  Selectable markers: Neomycin (select with G418)
Growth in bacteria
  Bacterial resistance: Ampicillin, 100 μg/mL
  Growth temperature: 37°C
  Growth strain: DH5alpha
  Copy number: High Copy
Gene/Insert
  Gene/Insert name: ZNF668 Deletion8
  Species: H. sapiens (human)
  Insert size (bp): 570
  Mutation: contains aa 1-190
  GenBank ID: NM_024706.3
  Entrez Gene: ZNF668
  Tag / fusion protein: FLAG (N terminal on insert)
Terms and licenses: Academic/Nonprofit Terms; Industry Terms: Not Available to Industry
How to cite: ZNF668-Flag-D8 was a gift from Shiaw-Yih Lin (Addgene plasmid # 45037 ; http://n2t.net/addgene:45037 ; RRID:Addgene_45037)
